Addgene plasmid #75561: NEK11 gRNA (BRDN0001145274)
Purpose: 3rd generation lentiviral gRNA plasmid targeting human NEK11
Depositing lab: John Doench & David Root. Depositing organization: Broad Institute. Publication: Optimized sgRNA design to maximize activity and minimize off-target effects of CRISPR-Cas9. Doench JG, Fusi N, Sullender M, Hegde M, Vaimberg EW, Donovan KF, Smith I, Tothova Z, Wilen C, Orchard R, Virgin HW, Listgarten J, Root DE. Nat Biotechnol. 2016 Jan 18. doi: 10.1038/nbt.3437. PubMed 26780180.
Backbone
  Vector backbone: lentiGuide-Puro
  Backbone manufacturer: Zhang Lab (Addgene plasmid # 52963)
  Vector type: Mammalian Expression, Lentiviral, CRISPR
  Selectable markers: Puromycin
Growth in bacteria
  Bacterial resistance: Ampicillin, 100 μg/mL
  Growth temperature: 37°C
  Growth strain: DH5alpha
  Copy number: High Copy
Gene/Insert
  Gene/Insert name: NEK11 (alt names: NEK11; NM_001146003.1)
  gRNA/shRNA sequence: CATTATCACGGAGTACTGTG
  Species: H. sapiens (human)
  Entrez Gene: NEK11
  Promoter: hU6
  Cloning method: Unknown
  Sequencing primers: 5′ U6-F; 3′ pS2-R
Terms and licenses: Academic/Nonprofit Terms; Industry Terms: Not Available to Industry
Depositor comments: The gRNA was designed to target the following Genbank reference sequence(s): NM_001146003.1,NM_024800.4,NM_145910.3. Note that this plasmid does NOT contain Cas9. It should be used in conjunction with lentiCas9-Blast (Addgene #52962) or otherwise with cell lines already expressing Cas9. Browse the full kinome gRNA library at http://www.addgene.org/pooled-library/broadgpp-human-kinome/ or visit http://www.broadinstitute.org/rnai/public/ for detailed protocols and information.
How to cite: NEK11 gRNA (BRDN0001145274) was a gift from John Doench & David Root (Addgene plasmid # 75561 ; http://n2t.net/addgene:75561 ; RRID:Addgene_75561)
