[The description below was written by a language model from this plasmid's Addgene catalogue record and pLannotate feature annotations shown in this document.]
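Description:
NEK11 gRNA (BRDN0001145274) is a third-generation lentiviral guide RNA plasmid built on the lentiGuide-Puro backbone, designed to direct Streptococcus pyogenes Cas9 to the human NEK11 kinase gene. It is one member of a human kinome gRNA collection, and the guide was designed against several NEK11 reference transcripts. In bacteria the plasmid is maintained through a high-copy ColE1/pUC-type origin and selected with ampicillin via the β-lactamase gene. An f1 origin, lac regulatory fragments, T7 and T3 promoters and an SV40 origin and polyadenylation signal are also annotated in the backbone.

The lentiviral transfer cassette begins with an RSV promoter fused to a truncated HIV-1 5' LTR, which makes genomic RNA production Tat-independent. It is followed by the Ψ packaging signal with a gag fragment, and by the Rev response element for Rev-dependent nuclear export. Within the proviral region, a human U6 RNA polymerase III promoter drives the NEK11-specific spacer joined to the S. pyogenes gRNA scaffold, followed by a cPPT/CTS element that aids nuclear import of the viral genome. A separate EF-1α core promoter with its intron A expresses puromycin N-acetyltransferase, allowing selection of transduced mammalian cells. A WPRE enhances transcript expression, and the ΔU3 3' LTR renders the integrated provirus self-inactivating.

The plasmid does not encode Cas9, so it is intended for use together with a separate Cas9 lentiviral vector or in cells that already express Cas9. Its typical use is to disrupt NEK11 in human cells.
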