Features (pLannotate 1.2.2; 29 found; start..end, strand, type, name):
     14..80      +  CDS            small t antigen (fragment): SV40 (simian virus 40) small t antigen
    106..317     +  promoter       EF-1α core promoter: core promoter for human elongation factor EF-1α
    318..1256    +  intron         EF-1α intron A: intron upstream of the start codon of human EF-1α
   1278..1877    +  CDS            PuroR (fragment): puromycin N-acetyltransferase; pac from Streptomyces; confers resistance to puromycin
   1893..2481    +  misc_feature   WPRE: woodchuck hepatitis virus posttranscriptional regulatory element
   2532..2551    +  misc_feature   cPPT/CTS (fragment): central polypurine tract and central termination sequence of HIV-1
   2553..2786    +  LTR            3' LTR (ΔU3): self-inactivating 3' long terminal repeat (LTR) from HIV-1
   2864..2985    +  polyA_signal   SV40 poly(A) signal: SV40 polyadenylation signal
   3025..3160    +  rep_origin     SV40 ori: SV40 origin of replication
   3181..3199    -  promoter       T7 promoter: promoter for bacteriophage T7 RNA polymerase
   3207..3362    +  CDS            lacZα (fragment): LacZα fragment of β-galactosidase; lacZ fragment
   3367..3795    +  rep_origin     f1 ori (sequence partly withheld): f1 bacteriophage origin of replication; arrow indicates direction of (+) strand synthesis
   3848..3952    +  promoter       AmpR promoter: bla
   3953..4813    +  CDS            AmpR: β-lactamase; bla; confers resistance to ampicillin, carbenicillin, and related antibiotics
   4984..5572    +  rep_origin     ori: high-copy-number ColE1/pMB1/pBR322/pUC origin of replication
   5755..5847    +  CDS            lacI (fragment): lac repressor; lacI; The lac repressor binds to the lac operator to inhibit transcription in E. coli. This inhibition can be relieved by adding lactose or isopropyl-β-D-thiogalactopyranoside (IPTG).
   5860..5881    +  protein_bind   CAP binding site: CAP binding activates transcription in the presence of cAMP. E. coli catabolite activator protein
   5896..5926    +  promoter       lac promoter: promoter for the E. coli lac operon
   5934..5950    +  protein_bind   lac operator: The lac repressor binds to the lac operator to inhibit transcription in E. coli. This inhibition can be relieved by adding lactose or isopropyl-β-D-thiogalactopyranoside (IPTG). lac repressor encoded by lacI
   5995..6013    +  promoter       T3 promoter: promoter for bacteriophage T3 RNA polymerase
   6041..6267    +  promoter       RSV promoter: Rous sarcoma virus enhancer/promoter
   6268..6448    +  LTR            5' LTR (truncated): truncated 5' long terminal repeat (LTR) from HIV-1
   6495..6620    +  misc_feature   HIV-1 Ψ: packaging signal of human immunodeficiency virus type 1
   6604..6967    +  CDS            HIV-1 gag (fragment): gag protein from human immunodeficiency virus 1; gag
   7113..7346    +  misc_feature   RRE: The Rev response element (RRE) of HIV-1 allows for Rev-dependent mRNA export from the nucleus to the cytoplasm.
   7723..7749    +  CDS            Rev (fragment): human immunodeficiency virus 1 (HIV-1) Rev protein; rev; enhances nuclear export of unspliced and incompletely spliced viral mRNAs
   7753..7993    +  promoter       U6 promoter: RNA polymerase III promoter for human U6 snRNA
   8023..8098    +  misc_RNA       gRNA scaffold: guide RNA scaffold for the Streptococcus pyogenes CRISPR/Cas9 system
   8154..8271    +  misc_feature   cPPT/CTS: central polypurine tract and central termination sequence of HIV-1
>Addgene plasmid #75561 | NEK11 gRNA (BRDN0001145274) | addgene full sequence | sequence record 184122 | Addgene Assembled Sequence
CCCGGGTGCAAAGATGGATAAAGTTTTAAACAGAGAGGAATCTTTGCAGCTAATGGACCTTCTAGGTCTT
GAAAGGAGTGGGAATTGGCTCCGGTGCCCGTCAGTGGGCAGAGCGCACATCGCCCACAGTCCCCGAGAAG
TTGGGGGGAGGGGTCGGCAATTGATCCGGTGCCTAGAGAAGGTGGCGCGGGGTAAACTGGGAAAGTGATG
TCGTGTACTGGCTCCGCCTTTTTCCCGAGGGTGGGGGAGAACCGTATATAAGTGCAGTAGTCGCCGTGAA
CGTTCTTTTTCGCAACGGGTTTGCCGCCAGAACACAGGTAAGTGCCGTGTGTGGTTCCCGCGGGCCTGGC
CTCTTTACGGGTTATGGCCCTTGCGTGCCTTGAATTACTTCCACCTGGCTGCAGTACGTGATTCTTGATC
CCGAGCTTCGGGTTGGAAGTGGGTGGGAGAGTTCGAGGCCTTGCGCTTAAGGAGCCCCTTCGCCTCGTGC
TTGAGTTGAGGCCTGGCCTGGGCGCTGGGGCCGCCGCGTGCGAATCTGGTGGCACCTTCGCGCCTGTCTC
GCTGCTTTCGATAAGTCTCTAGCCATTTAAAATTTTTGATGACCTGCTGCGACGCTTTTTTTCTGGCAAG
ATAGTCTTGTAAATGCGGGCCAAGATCTGCACACTGGTATTTCGGTTTTTGGGGCCGCGGGCGGCGACGG
GGCCCGTGCGTCCCAGCGCACATGTTCGGCGAGGCGGGGCCTGCGAGCGCGGCCACCGAGAATCGGACGG
GGGTAGTCTCAAGCTGGCCGGCCTGCTCTGGTGCCTGGCCTCGCGCCGCCGTGTATCGCCCCGCCCTGGG
CGGCAAGGCTGGCCCGGTCGGCACCAGTTGCGTGAGCGGAAAGATGGCCGCTTCCCGGCCCTGCTGCAGG
GAGCTCAAAATGGAGGACGCGGCGCTCGGGAGAGCGGGCGGGTGAGTCACCCACACAAAGGAAAAGGGCC
TTTCCGTCCTCAGCCGTCGCTTCATGTGACTCCACGGAGTACCGGGCGCCGTCCAGGCACCTCGATTAGT
TCTCGAGCTTTTGGAGTACGTCGTCTTTAGGTTGGGGGGAGGGGTTTTATGCGATGGAGTTTCCCCACAC
TGAGTGGGTGGAGACTGAAGTTAGGCCAGCTTGGCACTTGATGTAATTCTCCTTGGAATTTGCCCTTTTT
GAGTTTGGATCTTGGTTCATTCTCAAGCCTCAGACAGTGGTTCAAAGTTTTTTTCTTCCATTTCAGGTGT
CGTGACGTACGGCCACCATGACCGAGTACAAGCCCACGGTGCGCCTCGCCACCCGCGACGACGTCCCCAG
GGCCGTACGCACCCTCGCCGCCGCGTTCGCCGACTACCCCGCCACGCGCCACACCGTCGATCCGGACCGC
CACATCGAGCGGGTCACCGAGCTGCAAGAACTCTTCCTCACGCGCGTCGGGCTCGACATCGGCAAGGTGT
GGGTCGCGGACGACGGCGCCGCCGTGGCGGTCTGGACCACGCCGGAGAGCGTCGAAGCGGGGGCGGTGTT
CGCCGAGATCGGCCCGCGCATGGCCGAGTTGAGCGGTTCCCGGCTGGCCGCGCAGCAACAGATGGAAGGC
CTCCTGGCGCCGCACCGGCCCAAGGAGCCCGCGTGGTTCCTGGCCACCGTCGGAGTCTCGCCCGACCACC
AGGGCAAGGGTCTGGGCAGCGCCGTCGTGCTCCCCGGAGTGGAGGCGGCCGAGCGCGCCGGGGTGCCCGC
CTTCCTGGAGACCTCCGCGCCCCGCAACCTCCCCTTCTACGAGCGGCTCGGCTTCACCGTCACCGCCGAC
GTCGAGGTGCCCGAAGGACCGCGCACCTGGTGCATGACCCGCAAGCCCGGTGCCTGAACGCGTTAAGTCG
ACAATCAACCTCTGGATTACAAAATTTGTGAAAGATTGACTGGTATTCTTAACTATGTTGCTCCTTTTAC
GCTATGTGGATACGCTGCTTTAATGCCTTTGTATCATGCTATTGCTTCCCGTATGGCTTTCATTTTCTCC
TCCTTGTATAAATCCTGGTTGCTGTCTCTTTATGAGGAGTTGTGGCCCGTTGTCAGGCAACGTGGCGTGG
TGTGCACTGTGTTTGCTGACGCAACCCCCACTGGTTGGGGCATTGCCACCACCTGTCAGCTCCTTTCCGG
GACTTTCGCTTTCCCCCTCCCTATTGCCACGGCGGAACTCATCGCCGCCTGCCTTGCCCGCTGCTGGACA
GGGGCTCGGCTGTTGGGCACTGACAATTCCGTGGTGTTGTCGGGGAAATCATCGTCCTTTCCTTGGCTGC
TCGCCTGTGTTGCCACCTGGATTCTGCGCGGGACGTCCTTCTGCTACGTCCCTTCGGCCCTCAATCCAGC
GGACCTTCCTTCCCGCGGCCTGCTGCCGGCTCTGCGGCCTCTTCCGCGTCTTCGCCTTCGCCCTCAGACG
AGTCGGATCTCCCTTTGGGCCGCCTCCCCGCGTCGACTTTAAGACCAATGACTTACAAGGCAGCTGTAGA
TCTTAGCCACTTTTTAAAAGAAAAGGGGGGACTGGAAGGGCTAATTCACTCCCAACGAAGACAAGATCTG
CTTTTTGCTTGTACTGGGTCTCTCTGGTTAGACCAGATCTGAGCCTGGGAGCTCTCTGGCTAACTAGGGA
ACCCACTGCTTAAGCCTCAATAAAGCTTGCCTTGAGTGCTTCAAGTAGTGTGTGCCCGTCTGTTGTGTGA
CTCTGGTAACTAGAGATCCCTCAGACCCTTTTAGTCAGTGTGGAAAATCTCTAGCAGTACGTATAGTAGT
TCATGTCATCTTATTATTCAGTATTTATAACTTGCAAAGAAATGAATATCAGAGAGTGAGAGGAACTTGT
TTATTGCAGCTTATAATGGTTACAAATAAAGCAATAGCATCACAAATTTCACAAATAAAGCATTTTTTTC
ACTGCATTCTAGTTGTGGTTTGTCCAAACTCATCAATGTATCTTATCATGTCTGGCTCTAGCTATCCCGC
CCCTAACTCCGCCCATCCCGCCCCTAACTCCGCCCAGTTCCGCCCATTCTCCGCCCCATGGCTGACTAAT
TTTTTTTATTTATGCAGAGGCCGAGGCCGCCTCGGCCTCTGAGCTATTCCAGAAGTAGTGAGGAGGCTTT
TTTGGAGGCCTAGGGACGTACCCAATTCGCCCTATAGTGAGTCGTATTACGCGCGCTCACTGGCCGTCGT
TTTACAACGTCGTGACTGGGAAAACCCTGGCGTTACCCAACTTAATCGCCTTGCAGCACATCCCCCTTTC
GCCAGCTGGCGTAATAGCGAAGAGGCCCGCACCGATCGCCCTTCCCAACAGTTGCGCAGCCTGAATGGCG
AATGGG
[124 nt withheld, positions 3367-3490]
C
[91 nt withheld, positions 3492-3582]
A
[49 nt withheld, positions 3584-3632]
CCTTTGACGTTGGAGTCCACGTTCTTT
[37 nt withheld, positions 3660-3696]
ACCCTATCTCGGTCTATTCTTTTGATTTATAAGGGATTTTGCCGATTTCGGCCTATTGGTTAAAAAATGA
GCTGATTTAACAAAAATTTAACGCGAATTTTAACAAAATATTAACGCTTACAATTTAGGTGGCACTTTTC
GGGGAAATGTGCGCGGAACCCCTATTTGTTTATTTTTCTAAATACATTCAAATATGTATCCGCTCATGAG
ACAATAACCCTGATAAATGCTTCAATAATATTGAAAAAGGAAGAGTATGAGTATTCAACATTTCCGTGTC
GCCCTTATTCCCTTTTTTGCGGCATTTTGCCTTCCTGTTTTTGCTCACCCAGAAACGCTGGTGAAAGTAA
AAGATGCTGAAGATCAGTTGGGTGCACGAGTGGGTTACATCGAACTGGATCTCAACAGCGGTAAGATCCT
TGAGAGTTTTCGCCCCGAAGAACGTTTTCCAATGATGAGCACTTTTAAAGTTCTGCTATGTGGCGCGGTA
TTATCCCGTATTGACGCCGGGCAAGAGCAACTCGGTCGCCGCATACACTATTCTCAGAATGACTTGGTTG
AGTACTCACCAGTCACAGAAAAGCATCTTACGGATGGCATGACAGTAAGAGAATTATGCAGTGCTGCCAT
AACCATGAGTGATAACACTGCGGCCAACTTACTTCTGACAACGATCGGAGGACCGAAGGAGCTAACCGCT
TTTTTGCACAACATGGGGGATCATGTAACTCGCCTTGATCGTTGGGAACCGGAGCTGAATGAAGCCATAC
CAAACGACGAGCGTGACACCACGATGCCTGTAGCAATGGCAACAACGTTGCGCAAACTATTAACTGGCGA
ACTACTTACTCTAGCTTCCCGGCAACAATTAATAGACTGGATGGAGGCGGATAAAGTTGCAGGACCACTT
CTGCGCTCGGCCCTTCCGGCTGGCTGGTTTATTGCTGATAAATCTGGAGCCGGTGAGCGTGGGTCTCGCG
GTATCATTGCAGCACTGGGGCCAGATGGTAAGCCCTCCCGTATCGTAGTTATCTACACGACGGGGAGTCA
GGCAACTATGGATGAACGAAATAGACAGATCGCTGAGATAGGTGCCTCACTGATTAAGCATTGGTAACTG
TCAGACCAAGTTTACTCATATATACTTTAGATTGATTTAAAACTTCATTTTTAATTTAAAAGGATCTAGG
TGAAGATCCTTTTTGATAATCTCATGACCAAAATCCCTTAACGTGAGTTTTCGTTCCACTGAGCGTCAGA
CCCCGTAGAAAAGATCAAAGGATCTTCTTGAGATCCTTTTTTTCTGCGCGTAATCTGCTGCTTGCAAACA
AAAAAACCACCGCTACCAGCGGTGGTTTGTTTGCCGGATCAAGAGCTACCAACTCTTTTTCCGAAGGTAA
CTGGCTTCAGCAGAGCGCAGATACCAAATACTGTTCTTCTAGTGTAGCCGTAGTTAGGCCACCACTTCAA
GAACTCTGTAGCACCGCCTACATACCTCGCTCTGCTAATCCTGTTACCAGTGGCTGCTGCCAGTGGCGAT
AAGTCGTGTCTTACCGGGTTGGACTCAAGACGATAGTTACCGGATAAGGCGCAGCGGTCGGGCTGAACGG
GGGGTTCGTGCACACAGCCCAGCTTGGAGCGAACGACCTACACCGAACTGAGATACCTACAGCGTGAGCT
ATGAGAAAGCGCCACGCTTCCCGAAGGGAGAAAGGCGGACAGGTATCCGGTAAGCGGCAGGGTCGGAACA
GGAGAGCGCACGAGGGAGCTTCCAGGGGGAAACGCCTGGTATCTTTATAGTCCTGTCGGGTTTCGCCACC
TCTGACTTGAGCGTCGATTTTTGTGATGCTCGTCAGGGGGGCGGAGCCTATGGAAAAACGCCAGCAACGC
GGCCTTTTTACGGTTCCTGGCCTTTTGCTGGCCTTTTGCTCACATGTTCTTTCCTGCGTTATCCCCTGAT
TCTGTGGATAACCGTATTACCGCCTTTGAGTGAGCTGATACCGCTCGCCGCAGCCGAACGACCGAGCGCA
GCGAGTCAGTGAGCGAGGAAGCGGAAGAGCGCCCAATACGCAAACCGCCTCTCCCCGCGCGTTGGCCGAT
TCATTAATGCAGCTGGCACGACAGGTTTCCCGACTGGAAAGCGGGCAGTGAGCGCAACGCAATTAATGTG
AGTTAGCTCACTCATTAGGCACCCCAGGCTTTACACTTTATGCTTCCGGCTCGTATGTTGTGTGGAATTG
TGAGCGGATAACAATTTCACACAGGAAACAGCTATGACCATGATTACGCCAAGCGCGCAATTAACCCTCA
CTAAAGGGAACAAAAGCTGGAGCTGCAAGCTTAATGTAGTCTTATGCAATACTCTTGTAGTCTTGCAACA
TGGTAACGATGAGTTAGCAACATGCCTTACAAGGAGAGAAAAAGCACCGTGCATGCCGATTGGTGGAAGT
AAGGTGGTACGATCGTGCCTTATTAGGAAGGCAACAGACGGGTCTGACATGGATTGGACGAACCACTGAA
TTGCCGCATTGCAGAGATATTGTATTTAAGTGCCTAGCTCGATACATAAACGGGTCTCTCTGGTTAGACC
AGATCTGAGCCTGGGAGCTCTCTGGCTAACTAGGGAACCCACTGCTTAAGCCTCAATAAAGCTTGCCTTG
AGTGCTTCAAGTAGTGTGTGCCCGTCTGTTGTGTGACTCTGGTAACTAGAGATCCCTCAGACCCTTTTAG
TCAGTGTGGAAAATCTCTAGCAGTGGCGCCCGAACAGGGACTTGAAAGCGAAAGGGAAACCAGAGGAGCT
CTCTCGACGCAGGACTCGGCTTGCTGAAGCGCGCACGGCAAGAGGCGAGGGGCGGCGACTGGTGAGTACG
CCAAAAATTTTGACTAGCGGAGGCTAGAAGGAGAGAGATGGGTGCGAGAGCGTCAGTATTAAGCGGGGGA
GAATTAGATCGCGATGGGAAAAAATTCGGTTAAGGCCAGGGGGAAAGAAAAAATATAAATTAAAACATAT
AGTATGGGCAAGCAGGGAGCTAGAACGATTCGCAGTTAATCCTGGCCTGTTAGAAACATCAGAAGGCTGT
AGACAAATACTGGGACAGCTACAACCATCCCTTCAGACAGGATCAGAAGAACTTAGATCATTATATAATA
CAGTAGCAACCCTCTATTGTGTGCATCAAAGGATAGAGATAAAAGACACCAAGGAAGCTTTAGACAAGAT
AGAGGAAGAGCAAAACAAAAGTAAGACCACCGCACAGCAAGCGGCCGCTGATCTTCAGACCTGGAGGAGG
AGATATGAGGGACAATTGGAGAAGTGAATTATATAAATATAAAGTAGTAAAAATTGAACCATTAGGAGTA
GCACCCACCAAGGCAAAGAGAAGAGTGGTGCAGAGAGAAAAAAGAGCAGTGGGAATAGGAGCTTTGTTCC
TTGGGTTCTTGGGAGCAGCAGGAAGCACTATGGGCGCAGCGTCAATGACGCTGACGGTACAGGCCAGACA
ATTATTGTCTGGTATAGTGCAGCAGCAGAACAATTTGCTGAGGGCTATTGAGGCGCAACAGCATCTGTTG
CAACTCACAGTCTGGGGCATCAAGCAGCTCCAGGCAAGAATCCTGGCTGTGGAAAGATACCTAAAGGATC
AACAGCTCCTGGGGATTTGGGGTTGCTCTGGAAAACTCATTTGCACCACTGCTGTGCCTTGGAATGCTAG
TTGGAGTAATAAATCTCTGGAACAGATTTGGAATCACACGACCTGGATGGAGTGGGACAGAGAAATTAAC
AATTACACAAGCTTAATACACTCCTTAATTGAAGAATCGCAAAACCAGCAAGAAAAGAATGAACAAGAAT
TATTGGAATTAGATAAATGGGCAAGTTTGTGGAATTGGTTTAACATAACAAATTGGCTGTGGTATATAAA
ATTATTCATAATGATAGTAGGAGGCTTGGTAGGTTTAAGAATAGTTTTTGCTGTACTTTCTATAGTGAAT
AGAGTTAGGCAGGGATATTCACCATTATCGTTTCAGACCCACCTCCCAACCCCGAGGGGACCCAGAGAGG
GCCTATTTCCCATGATTCCTTCATATTTGCATATACGATACAAGGCTGTTAGAGAGATAATTAGAATTAA
TTTGACTGTAAACACAAAGATATTAGTACAAAATACGTGACGTAGAAAGTAATAATTTCTTGGGTAGTTT
GCAGTTTTAAAATTATGTTTTAAAATGGACTATCATATGCTTACCGTAACTTGAAAGTATTTCGATTTCT
TGGCTTTATATATCTTGTGGAAAGGACGAAACACCGCATTATCACGGAGTACTGTGGTTTTAGAGCTAGA
AATAGCAAGTTAAAATAAGGCTAGTCCGTTATCAACTTGAAAAAGTGGCACCGAGTCGGTGCTTTTTTAA
GCTTGGCGTAACTAGATCTTGAGACAAATGGCAGTATTCATCCACAATTTTAAAAGAAAAGGGGGGATTG
GGGGGTACAGTGCAGGGGAAAGAATAGTAGACATAATAGCAACAGACATACAAACTAAAGAATTACAAAA
ACAAATTACAAAAATTCAAAATTTTCGGGTTTATTACAGGGACAGCAGAGATCCACTTTGGCGCCGGCTC
GAGGGGG
