>Addgene plasmid #75561 | NEK11 gRNA (BRDN0001145274) | depositor partial sequence | sequence record 143021 | Target Sequence
CATTATCACGGAGTACTGTG
