>Addgene plasmid #75561 | NEK11 gRNA (BRDN0001145274) | addgene partial sequence | sequence record 184121 | hU6-F
CGGTGGACGTAGAAAGTAATAATTTCTTGGGTAGTTTGCAGTTTTAAAATTATGTTTTAAAATGGACTAT
CATATGCTTACCGTAACTTGAAAGTATTTCGATTTCTTGGCTTTATATATCTTGTGGAAAGGACGAAACA
CCGCATTATCACGGAGTACTGTGTTTTAGAGCTAGAAATAGCAAGTTAAAATAAGGCTAGTCCGTTATCA
ACTTGAAAAAGTGGCACCGAGTCGGTGCTTTTTTAAGCTTGGCGTAACTAGATCTTGAGACAAATGGCAG
TATTCATCCACAATTTTAAAAGAAAAGGGGGGATTGGGGGGTACAGTGCAGGGGAAAGAATAGTAGACAT
AATAGCAACAGACATACAAACTAAAGAATTACAAAAACAAATTACAAAAATTCAAAATTTTCGGGTTTAT
TACAGGGACAGCAGAGATCCACTTTGGCGCCGGCTCGAGGGGGCCCGGGTGCAAAGATGGATAAAGTTTT
AAACAGAGAGGAATCTTTGCAGCTAATGGACCTTCTAGGTCTTGAAAGGAGTGGGAATTGGCTCCGGTGC
CCGTCAGTGG
